>Addgene plasmid #62361 | pJW1507 | depositor full sequence | sequence record 112196 | pJW1507 sequence 5722 bps
CGCGCCACTTCTAAATAAGCGAATTTCTTATGATTTATGATTTTTATTATTAAATAAGTTATAAAAAAAA
TAAGTGTATACAAATTTTAAAGTGACTCTTAGGTTTTAAAACGAAAATTCTTATTCTTGAGTAACTCTTT
CCTGTAGGTCAGGTTGCTTTCTCAGGTATAGTATGAGGTCGCTCTTATTGACCACACCTCTACCGGCAGA
TCCGCTAGGGATAACAGGGTAATATAGATCTGTTTAGCTTGCCTCGTCCCCGCCGGGTCACCCGGCCAGC
GACATGGAGGCCCAGAATACCCTCCTTGACAGTCTTGACGTGCGCAGCTCAGGGGCATGATGTGACTGTC
GCCCGTACATTTAGCCCATACATCCCCATGTATAATCATTTGCATCCATACATTTTGATGGCCGCACGGC
GCGAAGCAAAAATTACGGCTCCTCGCTGCAGACCTGCGAGCAGGGAAACGCTCCCCTCACAGACGCGTTG
AATTGTCCCCACGCCGCGCCCCTGTAGAGAAATATAAAAGGTTAGGATTTGCCACTGAGGTTCTTCTTTC
ATATACTTCCTTTTAAAATCTTGCTAGGATACAGTTCTCACATCACATCCGAACATAAACAACCATGGGT
AGGAGGGCTTTTGTAGAAAGAAATACGAACGAAACGAAAATCAGCGTTGCCATCGCTTTGGACAAAGCTC
CCTTACCTGAAGAGTCGAATTTTATTGATGAACTTATAACTTCCAAGCATGCAAACCAAAAGGGAGAACA
AGTAATCCAAGTAGACACGGGAATTGGATTCTTGGATCACATGTATCATGCACTGGCTAAACATGCAGGC
TGGAGCTTACGACTTTACTCAAGAGGTGATTTAATCATCGATGATCATCACACTGCAGAAGATACTGCTA
TTGCACTTGGTATTGCATTCAAGCAGGCTATGGGTAACTTTGCCGGCGTTAAAAGATTTGGACATGCTTA
TTGTCCACTTGACGAAGCTCTTTCTAGAAGCGTAGTTGACTTGTCGGGACGGCCCTATGCTGTTATCGAT
TTGGGATTAAAGCGTGAAAAGGTTGGGGAATTGTCCTGTGAAATGATCCCTCACTTACTATATTCCTTTT
CGGTAGCAGCTGGAATTACTTTGCATGTTACCTGCTTATATGGTAGTAATGACCATCATCGTGCTGAAAG
CGCTTTTAAATCTCTGGCTGTTGCCATGCGCGCGGCTACTAGTCTTACTGGAAGTTCTGAAGTCCCAAGC
ACGAAGGGAGTGTTGTAAAGAGTACTGACAATAAAAAGATTCTTGTTTTCAAGAACTTGTCATTTGTATA
GTTTTTTTATATTGTAGTTGTTCTATTTTAATCAAATGTTAGCGTGATTTATATTTTTTTTCGCCTCGAC
ATCATCTGCCCAGATGCGAAGTTAAGTGCGCAGAAAGTAATATCATGCGTCAATCGTATGTGAATGCTGG
TCGCTATACTGCTGTCGATTCGATACTAACGCCGCCATCCAGTTTAAACGAGCTCGAATTCATCGATGAT
ATCAGATCCACTAGTGGCCTATGCGGCCGCGGATCTGCCGGTCTCCCTATAGTGAGTCGTATTAATTTCG
ATAAGCCAGGTTAACCTGCATTAATGAATCGGCCAACGCGCGGGGAGAGGCGGTTTGCGTATTGGGCGCT
CTTCCGCTTCCTCGCTCACTGACTCGCTGCGCTCGGTCGTTCGGCTGCGGCGAGCGGTATCAGCTCACTC
AAAGGCGGTAATACGGTTATCCACAGAATCAGGGGATAACGCAGGAAAGAACATGTGAGCAAAAGGCCAG
CAAAAGGCCAGGAACCGTAAAAAGGCCGCGTTGCTGGCGTTTTTCCATAGGCTCCGCCCCCCTGACGAGC
ATCACAAAAATCGACGCTCAAGTCAGAGGTGGCGAAACCCGACAGGACTATAAAGATACCAGGCGTTTCC
CCCTGGAAGCTCCCTCGTGCGCTCTCCTGTTCCGACCCTGCCGCTTACCGGATACCTGTCCGCCTTTCTC
CCTTCGGGAAGCGTGGCGCTTTCTCAATGCTCACGCTGTAGGTATCTCAGTTCGGTGTAGGTCGTTCGCT
CCAAGCTGGGCTGTGTGCACGAACCCCCCGTTCAGCCCGACCGCTGCGCCTTATCCGGTAACTATCGTCT
TGAGTCCAACCCGGTAAGACACGACTTATCGCCACTGGCAGCAGCCACTGGTAACAGGATTAGCAGAGCG
AGGTATGTAGGCGGTGCTACAGAGTTCTTGAAGTGGTGGCCTAACTACGGCTACACTAGAAGGACAGTAT
TTGGTATCTGCGCTCTGCTGAAGCCAGTTACCTTCGGAAAAAGAGTTGGTAGCTCTTGATCCGGCAAACA
AACCACCGCTGGTAGCGGTGGTTTTTTTGTTTGCAAGCAGCAGATTACGCGCAGAAAAAAAGGATCTCAA
GAAGATCCTTTGATCTTTTCTACGGGGTCTGACGCTCAGTGGAACGAAAACTCACGTTAAGGGATTTTGG
TCATGAGATTATCAAAAAGGATCTTCACCTAGATCCTTTTAAATTAAAAATGAAGTTTTAAATCAATCTA
AAGTATATATGAGTAAACTTGGTCTGACAGTTACCAATGCTTAATCAGTGAGGCACCTATCTCAGCGATC
TGTCTATTTCGTTCATCCATAGTTGCCTGACTCCCCGTCGTGTAGATAACTACGATACGGGAGGGCTTAC
CATCTGGCCCCAGTGCTGCAATGATACCGCGAGACCCACGCTCACCGGCTCCAGATTTATCAGCAATAAA
CCAGCCAGCCGGAAGGGCCGAGCGCAGAAGTGGTCCTGCAACTTTATCCGCCTCCATCCAGTCTATTAAT
TGTTGCCGGGAAGCTAGAGTAAGTAGTTCGCCAGTTAATAGTTTGCGCAACGTTGTTGCCATTGCTACAG
GCATCGTGGTGTCACGCTCGTCGTTTGGTATGGCTTCATTCAGCTCCGGTTCCCAACGATCAAGGCGAGT
TACATGATCCCCCATGTTGTGCAAAAAAGCGGTTAGCTCCTTCGGTCCTCCGATCGTTGTCAGAAGTAAG
TTGGCCGCAGTGTTATCACTCATGGTTATGGCAGCACTGCATAATTCTCTTACTGTCATGCCATCCGTAA
GATGCTTTTCTGTGACTGGTGAGTACTCAACCAAGTCATTCTGAGAATAGTGTATGCGGCGACCGAGTTG
CTCTTGCCCGGCGTCAATACGGGATAATACCGCGCCACATAGCAGAACTTTAAAAGTGCTCATCATTGGA
AAACGTTCTTCGGGGCGAAAACTCTCAAGGATCTTACCGCTGTTGAGATCCAGTTCGATGTAACCCACTC
GTGCACCCAACTGATCTTCAGCATCTTTTACTTTCACCAGCGTTTCTGGGTGAGCAAAAACAGGAAGGCA
AAATGCCGCAAAAAAGGGAATAAGGGCGACACGGAAATGTTGAATACTCATACTCTTCCTTTTTCAATAT
TATTGAAGCATTTATCAGGGTTATTGTCTCATGAGCGGATACATATTTGAATGTATTTAGAAAAATAAAC
AAATAGGGGTTCCGCGCACATTTCCCCGAAAAGTGCCACCTGACGTCTAAGAAACCATTATTATCATGAC
ATTAACCTATAAAAATAGGCGTATCACGAGGCCCTTTCGTCTCGCGCGTTTCGGTGATGACGGTGAAAAC
CTCTGACACATGCAGCTCCCGGAGACGGTCACAGCTTGTCTGTAAGCGGATGCCGGGAGCAGACAAGCCC
GTCAGGGCGCGTCAGCGGGTGTTGGCGGGTGTCGGGGCTGGCTTAACTATGCGGCATCAGAGCAGATTGT
ACTGAGAGTGCACCATATGGACATATTGTCGTTAGAACGCGGCTACAATTAATACATAACCTTATGTATC
ATACACATACGATTTAGGTGACACTATAGAACGCGGCCGCCAGCTGAAGCTTCGTACGCTGCAGGTCGAC
GGATCGGTGACGGTGCTGGTTTAATTAACATGTCTAAAGGTGAAGAATTATTCACTGGTGTTGTCCCAAT
TTTGGTTGAATTAGATGGTGATGTTAATGGTCACAAATTTTCTGTCTCCGGTGAAGGTGAAGGTGATGCT
ACTTACGGTAAATTGACCTTAAAATTGATTTGTACTACTGGTAAATTGCCAGTTCCATGGCCAACCTTAG
TCACTACTTTAGGTTATGGTTTGCAATGTTTTGCTAGATACCCAGATCATATGAAACAACATGACTTTTT
CAAGTCTGCCATGCCAGAAGGTTATGTTCAAGAAAGAACTATTTTTTTCAAAGATGACGGTAACTACAAG
ACCAGAGCTGAAGTCAAGTTTGAAGGTGATACCTTAGTTAATAGAATCGAATTAAAAGGTATTGATTTTA
AAGAAGATGGTAACATTTTAGGTCACAAATTGGAATACAACTATAACTCTCACAATGTTTACATCACTGC
TGACAAACAAAAGAATGGTATCAAAGCTAACTTCAAAATTAGACACAACATTGAAGATGGTGGTGTTCAA
TTAGCTGACCATTATCAACAAAATACTCCAATTGGTGATGGTCCAGTCTTGTTACCAGACAACCATTACT
TATCCTATCAATCTAAGTTATCCAAAGATCCAAACGAAAAGAGAGACCACATGGTCTTGTTAGAATTTGT
TACTGCTGCTGGTATTACCCATGGTATGGATGAATTGTACAAAGGTGGTAGTGGTGGTAGTGGTATGAAG
GATAACACCGTGCCACTGAAATTGATTGCCCTGTTAGCGAACGGTGAATTTCACTCTGGCGAGCAGTTGG
GTGAAACGCTGGGAATGAGCCGGGCGGCTATTAATAAACACATTCAGACACTGCGTGACTGGGGCGTTGA
TGTCTTTACCGTTCCGGGTAAAGGATACAGCCTGCCTGAGCCTATCCAGTTACTTAATGCTAAACAGATA
TTGGGTCAGCTGGATGGCGGTAGTGTAGCCGTGCTGCCAGTGATTGACTCCACGAATCAGTACCTTCTTG
ATCGTATCGGAGAGCTTAAATCGGGCGATGCTTGCATTGCAGAATACCAGCAGGCTGGCCGTGGTCGCCG
GGGTCGGAAATGGTTTTCGCCTTTTGGCGCAAACTTATATTTGTCGATGTTCTGGCGTCTGGAACAAGGC
CCGGCGGCGGCGATTGGTTTAAGTCTGGTTATCGGTATCGTGATGGCGGAAGTATTACGCAAGCTGGGTG
CAGATAAAGTTCGTGTTAAATGGCCTAATGACCTCTATCTGCAGGATCGCAAGCTGGCAGGCATTCTGGT
GGAGCTGACTGGCAAAACTGGCGATGCGGCGCAAATAGTCATTGGAGCCGGGATCAACATGGCAATGCGC
CGTGTTGAAGAGAGTGTCGTTAATCAGGGGTGGATCACGCTGCAGGAAGCGGGGATCAATCTCGATCGTA
ATACGTTGGCGGCCATGCTAATACGTGAATTACGTGCTGCGTTGGAACTCTTCGAACAAGAAGGATTGGC
ACCTTATCTGTCGCGCTGGGAAAAGCTGGATAATTTTATTAATCGCCCAGTGAAACTTATCATTGGTGAT
AAAGAAATATTTGGCATTTCACGCGGAATAGACAAACAGGGGGCTTTATTACTTGAGCAGGATGGAATAA
TAAAACCCTGGATGGGCGGTGAAATATCCCTGCGTAGTGCAGAAAAATAAGG
Features (pLannotate 1.2.2; 14 found; start..end, strand, type, name):
     19..206     +  terminator     ADH1 terminator: S. cerevisiae ADH1; transcription terminator for the S. cerevisiae alcohol dehydrogenase 1 (ADH1) gene
    281..624     +  promoter       TEF promoter: Ashbya gossypii TEF promoter
    625..1278    +  CDS            S. pombe his5: imidazoleglycerol-phosphate dehydratase, required for histidine biosynthesis; Schizosaccharomyces pombe his5; yeast auxotrophic marker; corresponds to S. cerevisiae HIS3
   1284..1481    +  terminator     TEF terminator: Ashbya gossypii TEF terminator
   1586..1604    -  promoter       T7 promoter: promoter for bacteriophage T7 RNA polymerase
   1626..1679    -  CDS            lacI (fragment): lac repressor; lacI; The lac repressor binds to the lac operator to inhibit transcription in E. coli. This inhibition can be relieved by adding lactose or isopropyl-β-D-thiogalactopyranoside (IPTG).
   1862..2450    -  rep_origin     ori: high-copy-number ColE1/pMB1/pBR322/pUC origin of replication
   2621..3481    -  CDS            AmpR: β-lactamase; bla; confers resistance to ampicillin, carbenicillin, and related antibiotics
   3482..3586    -  promoter       AmpR promoter: bla
   3681..3716    +  CDS            rop (fragment): Rop protein, which maintains plasmids at low copy number; rop
   3818..3869    +  misc_feature   bom (fragment): basis of mobility region from pBR322
   3932..3950    +  promoter       SP6 promoter: promoter for bacteriophage SP6 RNA polymerase
   4023..4733    +  CDS            mVenus: mVenus is a basic (constitutively fluorescent) yellow fluorescent protein published in 2006, derived from Aequorea victoria. It is reported to be a rapidly-maturing monomer with moderate acid sensitivity.
   4755..5717    +  CDS            birA: BIRA_ECOLI - Also known as bioR, dhbB. Experimental evidence at protein level: Swiss-Prot protein existence level 1. Acts both as a biotin--[acetyl-CoA-carboxylase] ligase and a biotin-operon repressor. In the presence of ATP, BirA activates biotin to form the BirA-biotinyl-5'-adenylate (BirA-bio-5'-AMP or holoBirA) complex. HoloBirA can either transfer the biotinyl moiety to the biotin carboxyl carrier protein (BCCP) subunit of acetyl-CoA carboxylase, or bind to the biotin operator site and inhibit transcription of the operon. From Escherichia coli (strain K12).
