[The description below was written by a language model from this plasmid's Addgene catalogue record and pLannotate feature annotations shown in this document.]
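Description:
pJW1507 is a 5,722 bp yeast C-terminal tagging vector built on the pFA6a backbone, the standard family of PCR-template plasmids used to modify chromosomal genes in budding yeast by homologous recombination. It has no yeast origin of replication in the annotated features, consistent with its role as a template rather than an episome. In E. coli it is maintained through a high-copy ColE1/pUC-type origin and selected with ampicillin via the β-lactamase gene. Short annotated fragments of lacI, rop and bom, along with flanking T7 and SP6 promoters, are backbone remnants with no evident role in the tagging function.

The payload is a promoterless tagging module of about 1.7 kb encoding mVenus, a monomeric yellow fluorescent protein, followed by E. coli BirA, the biotin ligase that activates biotin and transfers it onto its acceptor substrate. The record notes an L232H change relative to standard mVenus. Because the sequence is circular, the fusion reading frame ends near the coordinate origin and runs directly into the S. cerevisiae ADH1 terminator. Downstream sits the selection cassette: S. pombe his5, which corresponds to S. cerevisiae HIS3, driven by the Ashbya gossypii TEF promoter and closed by the TEF terminator. This cassette allows integrants to be selected by histidine prototrophy.

Typically, the module and marker would be amplified together with primers carrying homology to the 3' end of a target gene. Integration places mVenus-BirA in frame under the native promoter. The resulting fusion can be localised by fluorescence and brings biotin ligase activity to a defined cellular site. The associated publication concerns proximity-specific ribosome profiling of cotranslational translocation at the ER.
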