Addgene plasmid #62361: pJW1507
Purpose: pFA6a -mVenus-BirA::HIS5
Depositing lab: Jonathan Weissman. Depositing organization: University of California, San Francisco (UCSF). Publication: Principles of ER cotranslational translocation revealed by proximity-specific ribosome profiling. Jan CH, Williams CC, Weissman JS. Science. 2014 Nov 7;346(6210):1257521. doi: 10.1126/science.1257521. Epub 2014 Nov 6. PubMed 25378630.
Backbone
  Vector backbone: pFA6a
  Total vector size (bp): 5722
  Vector type: yeast c-terminal tagging vector
  Selectable markers: HIS5
Growth in bacteria
  Bacterial resistance: Ampicillin, 100 μg/mL
  Growth temperature: 37°C
  Growth strain: DH5alpha
  Copy number: High Copy
Gene/Insert
  Gene/Insert name: c-terminal mVenus-BirA tagging
  Insert size (bp): 1728
  Mutation: L232H mutation compared to standard mVenus
  Tag / fusion protein: mVenus-BirA (C terminal on backbone)
Terms and licenses: Academic/Nonprofit Terms; Industry Terms: Not Available to Industry
How to cite: pJW1507 was a gift from Jonathan Weissman (Addgene plasmid # 62361 ; http://n2t.net/addgene:62361 ; RRID:Addgene_62361)
