>Addgene plasmid #62361 | pJW1507 | addgene partial sequence | sequence record 106412 | SP6 5'-ATTTAGGTGACACTATAG-3'
CGTACGCTGCAGGTCGACGGATCGGTGACGGTGCTGGTTTAATTAACATGTCTAAAGGTGAAGAATTATT
CACTGGTGTTGTCCCAATTTTGGTTGAATTAGATGGTGATGTTAATGGTCACAAATTTTCTGTCTCCGGT
GAAGGTGAAGGTGATGCTACTTACGGTAAATTGACCTTAAAATTGATTTGTACTACTGGTAAATTGCCAG
TTCCATGGCCAACCTTAGTCACTACTTTAGGTTATGGTTTGCAATGTTTTGCTAGATACCCAGATCATAT
GAAACAACATGACTTTTTCAAGTCTGCCATGCCAGAAGGTTATGTTCAAGAAAGAACTATTTTTTTCAAA
GATGACGGTAACTACAAGACCAGAGCTGAAGTCAAGTTTGAAGGTGATACCTTAGTTAATAGAATCGAAT
TAAAAGGTATTGATTTTAAAGAAGATGGTAACATTTTAGGTCACAAATTGGAATACAACTATAACTCTCA
CAATGTTTACATCACTGCTGACAAACAAAAGAATGGTATCAAAGCTAACTTCAAAATTAGACACAACATT
GAAGATGGTGGTGTTCAATTAGCTGACCATTATCAACAAAATACTCCAATTGGTGATGGTCCAGTCTTGT
TACCAGACAACCATTACTTATCCTATCAATCTAAGTTATCCAAAGATCCAAACGAAAAGAGAGACCACAT
GGTCTTGTTAGAATTTGTTACTGCTGCTGGTATTACCCATGGTATGGATGAATTGTACAAAGGTGGTAGT
GGTGGTAGTGGTATGAAGGATAACACCGTGCCACTGAAATTGATTGCCCTGTTAGCGAACGGTGAATT
